Addgene plasmid #104383: pCDNA-hTtAgo
Purpose: human codon optimized TtAgo; pCDNA3 vector backbone, mammalian expression
Depositing lab: David Segal. Depositing organization: University of California, Davis. Publication: Unexpected binding behaviors of bacterial Argonautes in human cells cast doubts on their use as targetable gene regulators. O'Geen H, Ren C, Coggins NB, Bates SL, Segal DJ. PLoS One. 2018 Mar 27;13(3):e0193818. doi: 10.1371/journal.pone.0193818. eCollection 2018. PubMed 29584750.
Backbone
  Vector backbone: pcDNA3.3-TOPO
  Backbone manufacturer: ThermoFisher
  Backbone size w/o insert (bp): 5407
  Total vector size (bp): 7870
  Vector type: Mammalian Expression
  Selectable markers: Neomycin (select with G418)
Growth in bacteria
  Bacterial resistance: Ampicillin, 100 μg/mL
  Growth temperature: 37°C
  Growth strain: DH5alpha
  Copy number: High Copy
Gene/Insert
  Gene/Insert name: hTtAgo (alt names: Protein Sequence ID: WP_011174533; Gene: TT_P0026)
  Species: Synthetic; human codon-optimized Agonaute from Thermus thermophilus
  Insert size (bp): 2055
  Promoter: CMV
  Tag / fusion protein: 3XFlag (N terminal on insert); SV40 NLS (N terminal on insert); Nucleoplasmin NLS (C terminal on insert)
  Cloning method: Gibson Cloning
  Sequencing primers: 5′ CMV-F; 3′ polyA TK-R
Terms and licenses: Academic/Nonprofit Terms; Industry Terms: Not Available to Industry
How to cite: pCDNA-hTtAgo was a gift from David Segal (Addgene plasmid # 104383 ; http://n2t.net/addgene:104383 ; RRID:Addgene_104383)
