[The description below was written by a language model from this plasmid's Addgene catalogue record and pLannotate feature annotations shown in this document.]
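Description:
pCDNA-hTtAgo is a 7,870 bp mammalian expression plasmid built on the pcDNA3.3-TOPO backbone that carries a synthetic, human codon-optimized version of the Argonaute protein from the bacterium Thermus thermophilus (TtAgo). The roughly 2.1 kb coding sequence, inserted by Gibson assembly, sits downstream of the human cytomegalovirus immediate-early enhancer and promoter, which give strong constitutive transcription in mammalian cells, and is followed by the herpes simplex virus thymidine kinase polyadenylation signal. According to the catalogue entry, the protein carries an N-terminal 3xFLAG epitope for detection or immunoprecipitation and an SV40 nuclear localization signal, plus a C-terminal bipartite nucleoplasmin NLS, so the prokaryotic protein is directed into the nucleus. The automated annotation picks up only the nucleoplasmin NLS among these. The Argonaute reading frame, the FLAG tag and the SV40 NLS fall in the unannotated stretch between the promoter and that signal.

In E. coli the plasmid is maintained at high copy through a ColE1/pUC-type origin and selected with ampicillin via the β-lactamase gene. An f1 phage origin is also present. For mammalian cells, a neomycin phosphotransferase cassette driven by the SV40 early promoter and terminated by the SV40 poly(A) signal allows G418 selection of stable transfectants. Short lac, lacI, ble, bGH poly(A) and bom fragments are backbone remnants. The two sequence records, depositor and sequencing-derived, have the same length and the same feature order and differ only in their numbering start point. The associated work examined how bacterial Argonautes bind in human cells and whether they are suitable as targetable gene regulators.
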