Features (pLannotate 1.2.2; 18 found; start..end, strand, type, name):
    208..411     +  promoter       CMV promoter: human cytomegalovirus (CMV) immediate early promoter
   2848..2895    +  CDS            nucleoplasmin NLS: bipartite nuclear localization signal from nucleoplasmin
   3078..3126    +  polyA_signal   HSV TK poly(A) signal: herpes simplex virus thymidine kinase polyadenylation signal (Cole and Stacy, 1985)
   3217..3233    -  polyA_signal   bGH poly(A) signal (fragment): bovine growth hormone polyadenylation signal
   3328..3756    +  rep_origin     f1 ori (sequence partly withheld): f1 bacteriophage origin of replication; arrow indicates direction of (+) strand synthesis
   3770..4099    +  promoter       SV40 promoter: SV40 enhancer and early promoter
   4166..4957    +  CDS            neo: KKA2_KLEPN - Also known as kan, nptII. Experimental evidence at protein level: Swiss-Prot protein existence level 1. Resistance to kanamycin, neomycin, paromomycin, ribostamycin, butirosin and gentamicin B. From Klebsiella pneumoniae.
   4983..5141    +  CDS            ble (fragment): BLE_KLEPN - Experimental evidence at protein level: Swiss-Prot protein existence level 1. Binding protein with a strong affinity to the bleomycin family of antibiotics. Binds to CL990; an antimitotic-antibiotic compound. From Klebsiella pneumoniae.
   5136..5257    +  polyA_signal   SV40 poly(A) signal: SV40 polyadenylation signal
   5330..5346    -  protein_bind   lac operator: The lac repressor binds to the lac operator to inhibit transcription in E. coli. This inhibition can be relieved by adding lactose or isopropyl-β-D-thiogalactopyranoside (IPTG). lac repressor encoded by lacI
   5354..5384    -  promoter       lac promoter: promoter for the E. coli lac operon
   5399..5420    -  protein_bind   CAP binding site: CAP binding activates transcription in the presence of cAMP. E. coli catabolite activator protein
   5433..5525    -  CDS            lacI (fragment): lac repressor; lacI; The lac repressor binds to the lac operator to inhibit transcription in E. coli. This inhibition can be relieved by adding lactose or isopropyl-β-D-thiogalactopyranoside (IPTG).
   5708..6296    -  rep_origin     ori: high-copy-number ColE1/pMB1/pBR322/pUC origin of replication
   6467..7327    -  CDS            AmpR: β-lactamase; bla; confers resistance to ampicillin, carbenicillin, and related antibiotics
   7328..7432    -  promoter       AmpR promoter: bla
   7499..7543    -  misc_feature   bom (fragment): basis of mobility region from pBR322
   7698..207     +  enhancer       CMV enhancer (across the origin): human cytomegalovirus immediate early enhancer
>Addgene plasmid #104383 | pCDNA-hTtAgo | depositor full sequence | sequence record 198863 | pCDNA-hTtAgo sequence 7870 bps
ATAGGGACTTTCCATTGACGTCAATGGGTGGAGTATTTACGGTAAACTGCCCACTTGGCAGTACATCAAG
TGTATCATATGCCAAGTACGCCCCCTATTGACGTCAATGACGGTAAATGGCCCGCCTGGCATTATGCCCA
GTACATGACCTTATGGGACTTTCCTACTTGGCAGTACATCTACGTATTAGTCATCGCTATTACCATGGTG
ATGCGGTTTTGGCAGTACATCAATGGGCGTGGATAGCGGTTTGACTCACGGGGATTTCCAAGTCTCCACC
CCATTGACGTCAATGGGAGTTTGTTTTGGCACCAAAATCAACGGGACTTTCCAAAATGTCGTAACAACTC
CGCCCCATTGACGCAAATGGGCGGTAGGCGTGTACGGTGGGAGGTCTATATAAGCAGAGCTCGTTTAGTG
AACCGTCAGATCGCCTGGAGACGCCATCCACGCTGTTTTGACCTCCATAGAAGACACCGGGACCGATCCA
GCCTCCGGACTCTAGAGGATCGAACCCTTGCCACCATGCCCAAGAAGAAGAGGAAGGTGGGAGGCTCCGG
AGGAAGCGACTATAAGGACCACGACGGAGACTACAAGGATCATGATATTGATTACAAAGACGATGACGAT
AAGGGTGGCGGGTCCGGCGGTGGATCCGGTACCGGAGGGAGTGGTGGAAGCGGCGGTTCTGGTGGCTCAG
GCGGCAGCGGCCGGCCAATGAATCACCTGGGAAAGACCGAGGTGTTCCTGAACAGATTCGCCCTGCGGCC
CCTGAACCCCGAGGAACTGAGGCCTTGGAGACTGGAAGTGGTGCTGGACCCTCCACCCGGCAGAGAAGAG
GTGTACCCTCTGCTGGCCCAGGTGGCAAGACGGGCTGGCGGAGTGACAGTGCGGATGGGAGATGGACTGG
CCAGCTGGTCCCCACCTGAAGTGCTGGTGCTGGAAGGCACCCTGGCCAGAATGGGCCAGACCTACGCCTA
CCGGCTGTACCCCAAGGGCAGAAGGCCCCTGGACCCTAAGGATCCCGGCGAGAGATCTGTGCTGAGCGCC
CTGGCTAGACGGCTGCTGCAGGAAAGACTGCGGCGCCTGGAAGGCGTGTGGGTGGAAGGACTGGCCGTGT
ACAGAAGAGAGCACGCCAGAGGACCTGGCTGGCGGGTGCTGGGCGGAGCTGTGCTGGATCTGTGGGTGTC
AGATAGCGGCGCCTTCCTGCTGGAAGTGGACCCCGCCTACAGAATCCTGTGCGAGATGAGCCTGGAAGCT
TGGCTGGCTCAGGGCCACCCCCTGCCTAAAAGAGTGCGGAACGCCTACGACCGGCGGACCTGGGAACTGC
TGAGACTGGGCGAAGAGGACCCCAAAGAGCTGCCTCTGCCTGGCGGACTGAGCCTGCTGGATTACCACGC
CTCTAAGGGCCGGCTGCAGGGAAGAGAAGGCGGCAGAGTGGCTTGGGTGGCCGATCCCAAGGACCCCAGA
AAGCCCATCCCTCACCTGACCGGACTGCTGGTGCCTGTGCTGACCCTGGAAGATCTGCACGAGGAAGAGG
GCAGCCTGGCCCTGTCTCTGCCCTGGGAGGAAAGACGCAGACGGACCAGAGAGATCGCCAGCTGGATCGG
CAGACGGCTGGGACTGGGAACACCTGAAGCTGTGCGGGCCCAGGCCTACAGACTGAGCATCCCTAAGCTG
ATGGGGCGGAGAGCCGTGTCCAAACCTGCCGATGCTCTGAGAGTGGGCTTCTACAGAGCCCAGGAAACCG
CTCTGGCCCTGCTGAGGCTGGATGGCGCTCAGGGATGGCCCGAGTTTCTGAGAAGGGCTCTGCTGAGAGC
CTTCGGCGCCTCTGGCGCTTCTCTGAGACTGCACACACTGCACGCCCACCCTAGTCAGGGCCTGGCCTTT
AGAGAGGCCCTGCGGAAGGCCAAAGAAGAGGGGGTGCAGGCTGTGCTGGTGCTGACACCTCCTATGGCCT
GGGAAGATCGGAACCGGCTGAAAGCCCTGCTGCTGAGGGAAGGCCTGCCCAGCCAGATCCTGAACGTGCC
CCTGCGGGAAGAGGAACGGCACAGATGGGAGAATGCCCTGCTGGGCCTGCTGGCCAAAGCTGGACTGCAG
GTGGTGGCTCTGTCTGGCGCCTATCCAGCTGAGCTGGCCGTGGGCTTTGATGCCGGCGGAAGAGAGAGCT
TCAGATTCGGCGGAGCCGCCTGTGCAGTGGGCGGAGATGGCGGACATCTGCTGTGGACACTGCCTGAAGC
CCAGGCCGGCGAAAGAATCCCCCAGGAAGTCGTGTGGGATCTGCTGGAAGAGACACTGTGGGCCTTCAGA
CGGAAGGCCGGCAGACTGCCTAGCAGAGTGCTGCTGCTGCGCGACGGAAGAGTGCCCCAGGATGAATTCG
CACTGGCCCTGGAAGCCCTGGCCCGGGAAGGCATTGCCTACGATCTGGTGTCCGTGCGGAAGTCCGGCGG
AGGCAGAGTGTATCCTGTGCAGGGCAGACTGGCTGACGGCCTGTATGTGCCTCTGGAAGATAAGACCTTT
CTGCTGCTGACCGTGCACCGGGACTTCAGAGGCACCCCCAGACCTCTGAAGCTGGTGCACGAAGCCGGCG
ACACACCACTGGAAGCTCTGGCACACCAGATTTTCCACCTGACCCGCCTGTACCCCGCCAGCGGCTTTGC
CTTTCCTAGACTGCCTGCCCCTCTGCACCTGGCCGACCGGCTCGTGAAAGAAGTGGGCAGGCTGGGCATC
CGGCACCTGAAAGAGGTGGACCGCGAGAAGCTGTTCTTCGTGGGAGGCTCTGGCGGATCCGGGGGATCTG
GCGGAAGCGGAGGATCTGCTAGCGGTGGAGGCTCCGGAGGTGGATCTAAAAGGCCGGCGGCCACGAAAAA
GGCCGGTCAGGCAAAAAAGAAAAAGGGTGGTAGTGGAAGCGGAGCTACTAACTTCAGCCTGCTGAAGCAG
GCTGGAGACGTGGAGGAGAACCCTGGACCTGCGGCCGCATGAAAGGGTTCGATCCCTACCGGTTAGTAAT
GAGTTTAAACGGGGGAGGCTAACTGAAACACGGAAGGAGACAATACCGGAAGGAACCCGCGCTATGACGG
CAATAAAAAGACAGAATAAAACGCACGGGTGTTGGGTCGTTTGTTCATAAACGCGGGGTTCGGTCCCAGG
GCTGGCACTCTGTCGATACCCCACCGAGACCCCATTGGGGCCAATACGCCCGCGTTTCTTCCTTTTCCCC
ACCCCACCCCCCAAGTTCGGGTGAAGGCCCAGGGCTCGCAGCCAACGTCGGGGCGGCAGGCCCTGCCATA
GCAGATCTGCGCAGCTGGGGCTCTAGGGGGTATCCCC
[124 nt withheld, positions 3328-3451]
C
[32 nt withheld, positions 3453-3484]
CA
[57 nt withheld, positions 3487-3543]
A
[49 nt withheld, positions 3545-3593]
CCTTTGACGTTGGAGTCCACGTTCTTT
[37 nt withheld, positions 3621-3657]
ACCCTATCTCGGTCTATTCTTTTGATTTATAAGGGATTTTGGGGATTTCGGCCTATTGGTTAAAAAATGA
GCTGATTTAACAAAAATTTAACGCGAATTAATTCTGTGGAATGTGTGTCAGTTAGGGTGTGGAAAGTCCC
CAGGCTCCCCAGCAGGCAGAAGTATGCAAAGCATGCATCTCAATTAGTCAGCAACCAGGTGTGGAAAGTC
CCCAGGCTCCCCAGCAGGCAGAAGTATGCAAAGCATGCATCTCAATTAGTCAGCAACCATAGTCCCGCCC
CTAACTCCGCCCATCCCGCCCCTAACTCCGCCCAGTTCCGCCCATTCTCCGCCCCATGGCTGACTAATTT
TTTTTATTTATGCAGAGGCCGAGGCCGCCTCTGCCTCTGAGCTATTCCAGAAGTAGTGAGGAGGCTTTTT
TGGAGGCCTAGGCTTTTGCAAAAAGCTCCCGGGAGCTTGTATATCCATTTTCGGATCTGATCAAGAGACA
GGATGAGGATCGTTTCGCATGATTGAACAAGATGGATTGCACGCAGGTTCTCCGGCCGCTTGGGTGGAGA
GGCTATTCGGCTATGACTGGGCACAACAGACAATCGGCTGCTCTGATGCCGCCGTGTTCCGGCTGTCAGC
GCAGGGGCGCCCGGTTCTTTTTGTCAAGACCGACCTGTCCGGTGCCCTGAATGAACTGCAGGACGAGGCA
GCGCGGCTATCGTGGCTGGCCACGACGGGCGTTCCTTGCGCAGCTGTGCTCGACGTTGTCACTGAAGCGG
GAAGGGACTGGCTGCTATTGGGCGAAGTGCCGGGGCAGGATCTCCTGTCATCTCACCTTGCTCCTGCCGA
GAAAGTATCCATCATGGCTGATGCAATGCGGCGGCTGCATACGCTTGATCCGGCTACCTGCCCATTCGAC
CACCAAGCGAAACATCGCATCGAGCGAGCACGTACTCGGATGGAAGCCGGTCTTGTCGATCAGGATGATC
TGGACGAAGAGCATCAGGGGCTCGCGCCAGCCGAACTGTTCGCCAGGCTCAAGGCGCGCATGCCCGACGG
CGAGGATCTCGTCGTGACCCATGGCGATGCCTGCTTGCCGAATATCATGGTGGAAAATGGCCGCTTTTCT
GGATTCATCGACTGTGGCCGGCTGGGTGTGGCGGACCGCTATCAGGACATAGCGTTGGCTACCCGTGATA
TTGCTGAAGAGCTTGGCGGCGAATGGGCTGACCGCTTCCTCGTGCTTTACGGTATCGCCGCTCCCGATTC
GCAGCGCATCGCCTTCTATCGCCTTCTTGACGAGTTCTTCTGAGCGGGACTCTGGGGTTCGCGAAATGAC
CGACCAAGCGACGCCCAACCTGCCATCACGAGATTTCGATTCCACCGCCGCCTTCTATGAAAGGTTGGGC
TTCGGAATCGTTTTCCGGGACGCCGGCTGGATGATCCTCCAGCGCGGGGATCTCATGCTGGAGTTCTTCG
CCCACCCCAACTTGTTTATTGCAGCTTATAATGGTTACAAATAAAGCAATAGCATCACAAATTTCACAAA
TAAAGCATTTTTTTCACTGCATTCTAGTTGTGGTTTGTCCAAACTCATCAATGTATCTTATCATGTCTGT
ATACCGTCGACCTCTAGCTAGAGCTTGGCGTAATCATGGTCATAGCTGTTTCCTGTGTGAAATTGTTATC
CGCTCACAATTCCACACAACATACGAGCCGGAAGCATAAAGTGTAAAGCCTGGGGTGCCTAATGAGTGAG
CTAACTCACATTAATTGCGTTGCGCTCACTGCCCGCTTTCCAGTCGGGAAACCTGTCGTGCCAGCTGCAT
TAATGAATCGGCCAACGCGCGGGGAGAGGCGGTTTGCGTATTGGGCGCTCTTCCGCTTCCTCGCTCACTG
ACTCGCTGCGCTCGGTCGTTCGGCTGCGGCGAGCGGTATCAGCTCACTCAAAGGCGGTAATACGGTTATC
CACAGAATCAGGGGATAACGCAGGAAAGAACATGTGAGCAAAAGGCCAGCAAAAGGCCAGGAACCGTAAA
AAGGCCGCGTTGCTGGCGTTTTTCCATAGGCTCCGCCCCCCTGACGAGCATCACAAAAATCGACGCTCAA
GTCAGAGGTGGCGAAACCCGACAGGACTATAAAGATACCAGGCGTTTCCCCCTGGAAGCTCCCTCGTGCG
CTCTCCTGTTCCGACCCTGCCGCTTACCGGATACCTGTCCGCCTTTCTCCCTTCGGGAAGCGTGGCGCTT
TCTCAATGCTCACGCTGTAGGTATCTCAGTTCGGTGTAGGTCGTTCGCTCCAAGCTGGGCTGTGTGCACG
AACCCCCCGTTCAGCCCGACCGCTGCGCCTTATCCGGTAACTATCGTCTTGAGTCCAACCCGGTAAGACA
CGACTTATCGCCACTGGCAGCAGCCACTGGTAACAGGATTAGCAGAGCGAGGTATGTAGGCGGTGCTACA
GAGTTCTTGAAGTGGTGGCCTAACTACGGCTACACTAGAAGGACAGTATTTGGTATCTGCGCTCTGCTGA
AGCCAGTTACCTTCGGAAAAAGAGTTGGTAGCTCTTGATCCGGCAAACAAACCACCGCTGGTAGCGGTGG
TTTTTTTGTTTGCAAGCAGCAGATTACGCGCAGAAAAAAAGGATCTCAAGAAGATCCTTTGATCTTTTCT
ACGGGGTCTGACGCTCAGTGGAACGAAAACTCACGTTAAGGGATTTTGGTCATGAGATTATCAAAAAGGA
TCTTCACCTAGATCCTTTTAAATTAAAAATGAAGTTTTAAATCAATCTAAAGTATATATGAGTAAACTTG
GTCTGACAGTTACCAATGCTTAATCAGTGAGGCACCTATCTCAGCGATCTGTCTATTTCGTTCATCCATA
GTTGCCTGACTCCCCGTCGTGTAGATAACTACGATACGGGAGGGCTTACCATCTGGCCCCAGTGCTGCAA
TGATACCGCGAGACCCACGCTCACCGGCTCCAGATTTATCAGCAATAAACCAGCCAGCCGGAAGGGCCGA
GCGCAGAAGTGGTCCTGCAACTTTATCCGCCTCCATCCAGTCTATTAATTGTTGCCGGGAAGCTAGAGTA
AGTAGTTCGCCAGTTAATAGTTTGCGCAACGTTGTTGCCATTGCTACAGGCATCGTGGTGTCACGCTCGT
CGTTTGGTATGGCTTCATTCAGCTCCGGTTCCCAACGATCAAGGCGAGTTACATGATCCCCCATGTTGTG
CAAAAAAGCGGTTAGCTCCTTCGGTCCTCCGATCGTTGTCAGAAGTAAGTTGGCCGCAGTGTTATCACTC
ATGGTTATGGCAGCACTGCATAATTCTCTTACTGTCATGCCATCCGTAAGATGCTTTTCTGTGACTGGTG
AGTACTCAACCAAGTCATTCTGAGAATAGTGTATGCGGCGACCGAGTTGCTCTTGCCCGGCGTCAATACG
GGATAATACCGCGCCACATAGCAGAACTTTAAAAGTGCTCATCATTGGAAAACGTTCTTCGGGGCGAAAA
CTCTCAAGGATCTTACCGCTGTTGAGATCCAGTTCGATGTAACCCACTCGTGCACCCAACTGATCTTCAG
CATCTTTTACTTTCACCAGCGTTTCTGGGTGAGCAAAAACAGGAAGGCAAAATGCCGCAAAAAAGGGAAT
AAGGGCGACACGGAAATGTTGAATACTCATACTCTTCCTTTTTCAATATTATTGAAGCATTTATCAGGGT
TATTGTCTCATGAGCGGATACATATTTGAATGTATTTAGAAAAATAAACAAATAGGGGTTCCGCGCACAT
TTCCCCGAAAAGTGCCACCTGACGTCGACGGATCGGGAGATCTCCCGATCCCCTATGGTCGACTCTCAGT
ACAATCTGCTCTGATGCCGCATAGTTAAGCCAGTATCTGCTCCCTGCTTGTGTGTTGGAGGTCGCTGAGT
AGTGCGCGAGCAAAATTTAAGCTACAACAAGGCAAGGCTTGACCGACAATTGCATGAAGAATCTGCTTAG
GGTTAGGCGTTTTGCGCTGCTTCGCGATGTACGGGCCAGATATACGCGTTGACATTGATTATTGACTAGT
TATTAATAGTAATCAATTACGGGGTCATTAGTTCATAGCCCATATATGGAGTTCCGCGTTACATAACTTA
CGGTAAATGGCCCGCCTGGCTGACCGCCCAACGACCCCCGCCCATTGACGTCAATAATGACGTATGTTCC
CATAGTAACGCCA
