Features (pLannotate 1.2.2; 18 found; start..end, strand, type, name):
     75..454     +  enhancer       CMV enhancer: human cytomegalovirus immediate early enhancer
    455..658     +  promoter       CMV promoter: human cytomegalovirus (CMV) immediate early promoter
   3095..3142    +  CDS            nucleoplasmin NLS: bipartite nuclear localization signal from nucleoplasmin
   3325..3373    +  polyA_signal   HSV TK poly(A) signal: herpes simplex virus thymidine kinase polyadenylation signal (Cole and Stacy, 1985)
   3464..3480    -  polyA_signal   bGH poly(A) signal (fragment): bovine growth hormone polyadenylation signal
   3575..4003    +  rep_origin     f1 ori (sequence partly withheld): f1 bacteriophage origin of replication; arrow indicates direction of (+) strand synthesis
   4017..4346    +  promoter       SV40 promoter: SV40 enhancer and early promoter
   4413..5204    +  CDS            neo: KKA2_KLEPN - Also known as kan, nptII. Experimental evidence at protein level: Swiss-Prot protein existence level 1. Resistance to kanamycin, neomycin, paromomycin, ribostamycin, butirosin and gentamicin B. From Klebsiella pneumoniae.
   5230..5388    +  CDS            ble (fragment): BLE_KLEPN - Experimental evidence at protein level: Swiss-Prot protein existence level 1. Binding protein with a strong affinity to the bleomycin family of antibiotics. Binds to CL990; an antimitotic-antibiotic compound. From Klebsiella pneumoniae.
   5383..5504    +  polyA_signal   SV40 poly(A) signal: SV40 polyadenylation signal
   5577..5593    -  protein_bind   lac operator: The lac repressor binds to the lac operator to inhibit transcription in E. coli. This inhibition can be relieved by adding lactose or isopropyl-β-D-thiogalactopyranoside (IPTG). lac repressor encoded by lacI
   5601..5631    -  promoter       lac promoter: promoter for the E. coli lac operon
   5646..5667    -  protein_bind   CAP binding site: CAP binding activates transcription in the presence of cAMP. E. coli catabolite activator protein
   5680..5772    -  CDS            lacI (fragment): lac repressor; lacI; The lac repressor binds to the lac operator to inhibit transcription in E. coli. This inhibition can be relieved by adding lactose or isopropyl-β-D-thiogalactopyranoside (IPTG).
   5955..6543    -  rep_origin     ori: high-copy-number ColE1/pMB1/pBR322/pUC origin of replication
   6714..7574    -  CDS            AmpR: β-lactamase; bla; confers resistance to ampicillin, carbenicillin, and related antibiotics
   7575..7679    -  promoter       AmpR promoter: bla
   7738..7790    -  misc_feature   bom (fragment): basis of mobility region from pBR322
>Addgene plasmid #104383 | pCDNA-hTtAgo | addgene full sequence | sequence record 201242 | Addgene NGS Result
CAATTGCATGAAGAATCTGCTTAGGGTTAGGCGTTTTGCGCTGCTTCGCGATGTACGGGCCAGATATACG
CGTTGACATTGATTATTGACTAGTTATTAATAGTAATCAATTACGGGGTCATTAGTTCATAGCCCATATA
TGGAGTTCCGCGTTACATAACTTACGGTAAATGGCCCGCCTGGCTGACCGCCCAACGACCCCCGCCCATT
GACGTCAATAATGACGTATGTTCCCATAGTAACGCCAATAGGGACTTTCCATTGACGTCAATGGGTGGAG
TATTTACGGTAAACTGCCCACTTGGCAGTACATCAAGTGTATCATATGCCAAGTACGCCCCCTATTGACG
TCAATGACGGTAAATGGCCCGCCTGGCATTATGCCCAGTACATGACCTTATGGGACTTTCCTACTTGGCA
GTACATCTACGTATTAGTCATCGCTATTACCATGGTGATGCGGTTTTGGCAGTACATCAATGGGCGTGGA
TAGCGGTTTGACTCACGGGGATTTCCAAGTCTCCACCCCATTGACGTCAATGGGAGTTTGTTTTGGCACC
AAAATCAACGGGACTTTCCAAAATGTCGTAACAACTCCGCCCCATTGACGCAAATGGGCGGTAGGCGTGT
ACGGTGGGAGGTCTATATAAGCAGAGCTCGTTTAGTGAACCGTCAGATCGCCTGGAGACGCCATCCACGC
TGTTTTGACCTCCATAGAAGACACCGGGACCGATCCAGCCTCCGGACTCTAGAGGATCGAACCCTTGCCA
CCATGCCCAAGAAGAAGAGGAAGGTGGGAGGCTCCGGAGGAAGCGACTATAAGGACCACGACGGAGACTA
CAAGGATCATGATATTGATTACAAAGACGATGACGATAAGGGTGGCGGGTCCGGCGGTGGATCCGGTACC
GGAGGGAGTGGTGGAAGCGGCGGTTCTGGTGGCTCAGGCGGCAGCGGCCGGCCAATGAATCACCTGGGAA
AGACCGAGGTGTTCCTGAACAGATTCGCCCTGCGGCCCCTGAACCCCGAGGAACTGAGGCCTTGGAGACT
GGAAGTGGTGCTGGACCCTCCACCCGGCAGAGAAGAGGTGTACCCTCTGCTGGCCCAGGTGGCAAGACGG
GCTGGCGGAGTGACAGTGCGGATGGGAGATGGACTGGCCAGCTGGTCCCCACCTGAAGTGCTGGTGCTGG
AAGGCACCCTGGCCAGAATGGGCCAGACCTACGCCTACCGGCTGTACCCCAAGGGCAGAAGGCCCCTGGA
CCCTAAGGATCCCGGCGAGAGATCTGTGCTGAGCGCCCTGGCTAGACGGCTGCTGCAGGAAAGACTGCGG
CGCCTGGAAGGCGTGTGGGTGGAAGGACTGGCCGTGTACAGAAGAGAGCACGCCAGAGGACCTGGCTGGC
GGGTGCTGGGCGGAGCTGTGCTGGATCTGTGGGTGTCAGATAGCGGCGCCTTCCTGCTGGAAGTGGACCC
CGCCTACAGAATCCTGTGCGAGATGAGCCTGGAAGCTTGGCTGGCTCAGGGCCACCCCCTGCCTAAAAGA
GTGCGGAACGCCTACGACCGGCGGACCTGGGAACTGCTGAGACTGGGCGAAGAGGACCCCAAAGAGCTGC
CTCTGCCTGGCGGACTGAGCCTGCTGGATTACCACGCCTCTAAGGGCCGGCTGCAGGGAAGAGAAGGCGG
CAGAGTGGCTTGGGTGGCCGATCCCAAGGACCCCAGAAAGCCCATCCCTCACCTGACCGGACTGCTGGTG
CCTGTGCTGACCCTGGAAGATCTGCACGAGGAAGAGGGCAGCCTGGCCCTGTCTCTGCCCTGGGAGGAAA
GACGCAGACGGACCAGAGAGATCGCCAGCTGGATCGGCAGACGGCTGGGACTGGGAACACCTGAAGCTGT
GCGGGCCCAGGCCTACAGACTGAGCATCCCTAAGCTGATGGGGCGGAGAGCCGTGTCCAAACCTGCCGAT
GCTCTGAGAGTGGGCTTCTACAGAGCCCAGGAAACCGCTCTGGCCCTGCTGAGGCTGGATGGCGCTCAGG
GATGGCCCGAGTTTCTGAGAAGGGCTCTGCTGAGAGCCTTCGGCGCCTCTGGCGCTTCTCTGAGACTGCA
CACACTGCACGCCCACCCTAGTCAGGGCCTGGCCTTTAGAGAGGCCCTGCGGAAGGCCAAAGAAGAGGGG
GTGCAGGCTGTGCTGGTGCTGACACCTCCTATGGCCTGGGAAGATCGGAACCGGCTGAAAGCCCTGCTGC
TGAGGGAAGGCCTGCCCAGCCAGATCCTGAACGTGCCCCTGCGGGAAGAGGAACGGCACAGATGGGAGAA
TGCCCTGCTGGGCCTGCTGGCCAAAGCTGGACTGCAGGTGGTGGCTCTGTCTGGCGCCTATCCAGCTGAG
CTGGCCGTGGGCTTTGATGCCGGCGGAAGAGAGAGCTTCAGATTCGGCGGAGCCGCCTGTGCAGTGGGCG
GAGATGGCGGACATCTGCTGTGGACACTGCCTGAAGCCCAGGCCGGCGAAAGAATCCCCCAGGAAGTCGT
GTGGGATCTGCTGGAAGAGACACTGTGGGCCTTCAGACGGAAGGCCGGCAGACTGCCTAGCAGAGTGCTG
CTGCTGCGCGACGGAAGAGTGCCCCAGGATGAATTCGCACTGGCCCTGGAAGCCCTGGCCCGGGAAGGCA
TTGCCTACGATCTGGTGTCCGTGCGGAAGTCCGGCGGAGGCAGAGTGTATCCTGTGCAGGGCAGACTGGC
TGACGGCCTGTATGTGCCTCTGGAAGATAAGACCTTTCTGCTGCTGACCGTGCACCGGGACTTCAGAGGC
ACCCCCAGACCTCTGAAGCTGGTGCACGAAGCCGGCGACACACCACTGGAAGCTCTGGCACACCAGATTT
TCCACCTGACCCGCCTGTACCCCGCCAGCGGCTTTGCCTTTCCTAGACTGCCTGCCCCTCTGCACCTGGC
CGACCGGCTCGTGAAAGAAGTGGGCAGGCTGGGCATCCGGCACCTGAAAGAGGTGGACCGCGAGAAGCTG
TTCTTCGTGGGAGGCTCTGGCGGATCCGGGGGATCTGGCGGAAGCGGAGGATCTGCTAGCGGTGGAGGCT
CCGGAGGTGGATCTAAAAGGCCGGCGGCCACGAAAAAGGCCGGTCAGGCAAAAAAGAAAAAGGGTGGTAG
TGGAAGCGGAGCTACTAACTTCAGCCTGCTGAAGCAGGCTGGAGACGTGGAGGAGAACCCTGGACCTGCG
GCCGCATGAAAGGGTTCGATCCCTACCGGTTAGTAATGAGTTTAAACGGGGGAGGCTAACTGAAACACGG
AAGGAGACAATACCGGAAGGAACCCGCGCTATGACGGCAATAAAAAGACAGAATAAAACGCACGGGTGTT
GGGTCGTTTGTTCATAAACGCGGGGTTCGGTCCCAGGGCTGGCACTCTGTCGATACCCCACCGAGACCCC
ATTGGGGCCAATACGCCCGCGTTTCTTCCTTTTCCCCACCCCACCCCCCAAGTTCGGGTGAAGGCCCAGG
GCTCGCAGCCAACGTCGGGGCGGCAGGCCCTGCCATAGCAGATCTGCGCAGCTGGGGCTCTAGGGGGTAT
CCCC
[124 nt withheld, positions 3575-3698]
C
[91 nt withheld, positions 3700-3790]
A
[49 nt withheld, positions 3792-3840]
CCTTTGACGTTGGAGTCCACGTTCTTT
[37 nt withheld, positions 3868-3904]
ACCCTATCTCGGTCTATTCTTTTGATTTATAAGGGATTTTGCCGATTTCGGCCTATTGGTTAAAAAATGA
GCTGATTTAACAAAAATTTAACGCGAATTAATTCTGTGGAATGTGTGTCAGTTAGGGTGTGGAAAGTCCC
CAGGCTCCCCAGCAGGCAGAAGTATGCAAAGCATGCATCTCAATTAGTCAGCAACCAGGTGTGGAAAGTC
CCCAGGCTCCCCAGCAGGCAGAAGTATGCAAAGCATGCATCTCAATTAGTCAGCAACCATAGTCCCGCCC
CTAACTCCGCCCATCCCGCCCCTAACTCCGCCCAGTTCCGCCCATTCTCCGCCCCATGGCTGACTAATTT
TTTTTATTTATGCAGAGGCCGAGGCCGCCTCTGCCTCTGAGCTATTCCAGAAGTAGTGAGGAGGCTTTTT
TGGAGGCCTAGGCTTTTGCAAAAAGCTCCCGGGAGCTTGTATATCCATTTTCGGATCTGATCAAGAGACA
GGATGAGGATCGTTTCGCATGATTGAACAAGATGGATTGCACGCAGGTTCTCCGGCCGCTTGGGTGGAGA
GGCTATTCGGCTATGACTGGGCACAACAGACAATCGGCTGCTCTGATGCCGCCGTGTTCCGGCTGTCAGC
GCAGGGGCGCCCGGTTCTTTTTGTCAAGACCGACCTGTCCGGTGCCCTGAATGAACTGCAGGACGAGGCA
GCGCGGCTATCGTGGCTGGCCACGACGGGCGTTCCTTGCGCAGCTGTGCTCGACGTTGTCACTGAAGCGG
GAAGGGACTGGCTGCTATTGGGCGAAGTGCCGGGGCAGGATCTCCTGTCATCTCACCTTGCTCCTGCCGA
GAAAGTATCCATCATGGCTGATGCAATGCGGCGGCTGCATACGCTTGATCCGGCTACCTGCCCATTCGAC
CACCAAGCGAAACATCGCATCGAGCGAGCACGTACTCGGATGGAAGCCGGTCTTGTCGATCAGGATGATC
TGGACGAAGAGCATCAGGGGCTCGCGCCAGCCGAACTGTTCGCCAGGCTCAAGGCGCGCATGCCCGACGG
CGAGGATCTCGTCGTGACCCATGGCGATGCCTGCTTGCCGAATATCATGGTGGAAAATGGCCGCTTTTCT
GGATTCATCGACTGTGGCCGGCTGGGTGTGGCGGACCGCTATCAGGACATAGCGTTGGCTACCCGTGATA
TTGCTGAAGAGCTTGGCGGCGAATGGGCTGACCGCTTCCTCGTGCTTTACGGTATCGCCGCTCCCGATTC
GCAGCGCATCGCCTTCTATCGCCTTCTTGACGAGTTCTTCTGAGCGGGACTCTGGGGTTCGCGAAATGAC
CGACCAAGCGACGCCCAACCTGCCATCACGAGATTTCGATTCCACCGCCGCCTTCTATGAAAGGTTGGGC
TTCGGAATCGTTTTCCGGGACGCCGGCTGGATGATCCTCCAGCGCGGGGATCTCATGCTGGAGTTCTTCG
CCCACCCCAACTTGTTTATTGCAGCTTATAATGGTTACAAATAAAGCAATAGCATCACAAATTTCACAAA
TAAAGCATTTTTTTCACTGCATTCTAGTTGTGGTTTGTCCAAACTCATCAATGTATCTTATCATGTCTGT
ATACCGTCGACCTCTAGCTAGAGCTTGGCGTAATCATGGTCATAGCTGTTTCCTGTGTGAAATTGTTATC
CGCTCACAATTCCACACAACATACGAGCCGGAAGCATAAAGTGTAAAGCCTGGGGTGCCTAATGAGTGAG
CTAACTCACATTAATTGCGTTGCGCTCACTGCCCGCTTTCCAGTCGGGAAACCTGTCGTGCCAGCTGCAT
TAATGAATCGGCCAACGCGCGGGGAGAGGCGGTTTGCGTATTGGGCGCTCTTCCGCTTCCTCGCTCACTG
ACTCGCTGCGCTCGGTCGTTCGGCTGCGGCGAGCGGTATCAGCTCACTCAAAGGCGGTAATACGGTTATC
CACAGAATCAGGGGATAACGCAGGAAAGAACATGTGAGCAAAAGGCCAGCAAAAGGCCAGGAACCGTAAA
AAGGCCGCGTTGCTGGCGTTTTTCCATAGGCTCCGCCCCCCTGACGAGCATCACAAAAATCGACGCTCAA
GTCAGAGGTGGCGAAACCCGACAGGACTATAAAGATACCAGGCGTTTCCCCCTGGAAGCTCCCTCGTGCG
CTCTCCTGTTCCGACCCTGCCGCTTACCGGATACCTGTCCGCCTTTCTCCCTTCGGGAAGCGTGGCGCTT
TCTCATAGCTCACGCTGTAGGTATCTCAGTTCGGTGTAGGTCGTTCGCTCCAAGCTGGGCTGTGTGCACG
AACCCCCCGTTCAGCCCGACCGCTGCGCCTTATCCGGTAACTATCGTCTTGAGTCCAACCCGGTAAGACA
CGACTTATCGCCACTGGCAGCAGCCACTGGTAACAGGATTAGCAGAGCGAGGTATGTAGGCGGTGCTACA
GAGTTCTTGAAGTGGTGGCCTAACTACGGCTACACTAGAAGAACAGTATTTGGTATCTGCGCTCTGCTGA
AGCCAGTTACCTTCGGAAAAAGAGTTGGTAGCTCTTGATCCGGCAAACAAACCACCGCTGGTAGCGGTGG
TTTTTTTGTTTGCAAGCAGCAGATTACGCGCAGAAAAAAAGGATCTCAAGAAGATCCTTTGATCTTTTCT
ACGGGGTCTGACGCTCAGTGGAACGAAAACTCACGTTAAGGGATTTTGGTCATGAGATTATCAAAAAGGA
TCTTCACCTAGATCCTTTTAAATTAAAAATGAAGTTTTAAATCAATCTAAAGTATATATGAGTAAACTTG
GTCTGACAGTTACCAATGCTTAATCAGTGAGGCACCTATCTCAGCGATCTGTCTATTTCGTTCATCCATA
GTTGCCTGACTCCCCGTCGTGTAGATAACTACGATACGGGAGGGCTTACCATCTGGCCCCAGTGCTGCAA
TGATACCGCGAGACCCACGCTCACCGGCTCCAGATTTATCAGCAATAAACCAGCCAGCCGGAAGGGCCGA
GCGCAGAAGTGGTCCTGCAACTTTATCCGCCTCCATCCAGTCTATTAATTGTTGCCGGGAAGCTAGAGTA
AGTAGTTCGCCAGTTAATAGTTTGCGCAACGTTGTTGCCATTGCTACAGGCATCGTGGTGTCACGCTCGT
CGTTTGGTATGGCTTCATTCAGCTCCGGTTCCCAACGATCAAGGCGAGTTACATGATCCCCCATGTTGTG
CAAAAAAGCGGTTAGCTCCTTCGGTCCTCCGATCGTTGTCAGAAGTAAGTTGGCCGCAGTGTTATCACTC
ATGGTTATGGCAGCACTGCATAATTCTCTTACTGTCATGCCATCCGTAAGATGCTTTTCTGTGACTGGTG
AGTACTCAACCAAGTCATTCTGAGAATAGTGTATGCGGCGACCGAGTTGCTCTTGCCCGGCGTCAATACG
GGATAATACCGCGCCACATAGCAGAACTTTAAAAGTGCTCATCATTGGAAAACGTTCTTCGGGGCGAAAA
CTCTCAAGGATCTTACCGCTGTTGAGATCCAGTTCGATGTAACCCACTCGTGCACCCAACTGATCTTCAG
CATCTTTTACTTTCACCAGCGTTTCTGGGTGAGCAAAAACAGGAAGGCAAAATGCCGCAAAAAAGGGAAT
AAGGGCGACACGGAAATGTTGAATACTCATACTCTTCCTTTTTCAATATTATTGAAGCATTTATCAGGGT
TATTGTCTCATGAGCGGATACATATTTGAATGTATTTAGAAAAATAAACAAATAGGGGTTCCGCGCACAT
TTCCCCGAAAAGTGCCACCTGACGTCGACGGATCGGGAGATCTCCCGATCCCCTATGGTGCACTCTCAGT
ACAATCTGCTCTGATGCCGCATAGTTAAGCCAGTATCTGCTCCCTGCTTGTGTGTTGGAGGTCGCTGAGT
AGTGCGCGAGCAAAATTTAAGCTACAACAAGGCAAGGCTTGACCGA
