>Addgene plasmid #104383 | pCDNA-hTtAgo | depositor partial sequence | sequence record 198867 | hTtAgo
ATGAATCACCTGGGAAAGACCGAGGTGTTCCTGAACAGATTCGCCCTGCGGCCCCTGAACCCCGAGGAAC
TGAGGCCTTGGAGACTGGAAGTGGTGCTGGACCCTCCACCCGGCAGAGAAGAGGTGTACCCTCTGCTGGC
CCAGGTGGCAAGACGGGCTGGCGGAGTGACAGTGCGGATGGGAGATGGACTGGCCAGCTGGTCCCCACCT
GAAGTGCTGGTGCTGGAAGGCACCCTGGCCAGAATGGGCCAGACCTACGCCTACCGGCTGTACCCCAAGG
GCAGAAGGCCCCTGGACCCTAAGGATCCCGGCGAGAGATCTGTGCTGAGCGCCCTGGCTAGACGGCTGCT
GCAGGAAAGACTGCGGCGCCTGGAAGGCGTGTGGGTGGAAGGACTGGCCGTGTACAGAAGAGAGCACGCC
AGAGGACCTGGCTGGCGGGTGCTGGGCGGAGCTGTGCTGGATCTGTGGGTGTCAGATAGCGGCGCCTTCC
TGCTGGAAGTGGACCCCGCCTACAGAATCCTGTGCGAGATGAGCCTGGAAGCTTGGCTGGCTCAGGGCCA
CCCCCTGCCTAAAAGAGTGCGGAACGCCTACGACCGGCGGACCTGGGAACTGCTGAGACTGGGCGAAGAG
GACCCCAAAGAGCTGCCTCTGCCTGGCGGACTGAGCCTGCTGGATTACCACGCCTCTAAGGGCCGGCTGC
AGGGAAGAGAAGGCGGCAGAGTGGCTTGGGTGGCCGATCCCAAGGACCCCAGAAAGCCCATCCCTCACCT
GACCGGACTGCTGGTGCCTGTGCTGACCCTGGAAGATCTGCACGAGGAAGAGGGCAGCCTGGCCCTGTCT
CTGCCCTGGGAGGAAAGACGCAGACGGACCAGAGAGATCGCCAGCTGGATCGGCAGACGGCTGGGACTGG
GAACACCTGAAGCTGTGCGGGCCCAGGCCTACAGACTGAGCATCCCTAAGCTGATGGGGCGGAGAGCCGT
GTCCAAACCTGCCGATGCTCTGAGAGTGGGCTTCTACAGAGCCCAGGAAACCGCTCTGGCCCTGCTGAGG
CTGGATGGCGCTCAGGGATGGCCCGAGTTTCTGAGAAGGGCTCTGCTGAGAGCCTTCGGCGCCTCTGGCG
CTTCTCTGAGACTGCACACACTGCACGCCCACCCTAGTCAGGGCCTGGCCTTTAGAGAGGCCCTGCGGAA
GGCCAAAGAAGAGGGGGTGCAGGCTGTGCTGGTGCTGACACCTCCTATGGCCTGGGAAGATCGGAACCGG
CTGAAAGCCCTGCTGCTGAGGGAAGGCCTGCCCAGCCAGATCCTGAACGTGCCCCTGCGGGAAGAGGAAC
GGCACAGATGGGAGAATGCCCTGCTGGGCCTGCTGGCCAAAGCTGGACTGCAGGTGGTGGCTCTGTCTGG
CGCCTATCCAGCTGAGCTGGCCGTGGGCTTTGATGCCGGCGGAAGAGAGAGCTTCAGATTCGGCGGAGCC
GCCTGTGCAGTGGGCGGAGATGGCGGACATCTGCTGTGGACACTGCCTGAAGCCCAGGCCGGCGAAAGAA
TCCCCCAGGAAGTCGTGTGGGATCTGCTGGAAGAGACACTGTGGGCCTTCAGACGGAAGGCCGGCAGACT
GCCTAGCAGAGTGCTGCTGCTGCGCGACGGAAGAGTGCCCCAGGATGAATTCGCACTGGCCCTGGAAGCC
CTGGCCCGGGAAGGCATTGCCTACGATCTGGTGTCCGTGCGGAAGTCCGGCGGAGGCAGAGTGTATCCTG
TGCAGGGCAGACTGGCTGACGGCCTGTATGTGCCTCTGGAAGATAAGACCTTTCTGCTGCTGACCGTGCA
CCGGGACTTCAGAGGCACCCCCAGACCTCTGAAGCTGGTGCACGAAGCCGGCGACACACCACTGGAAGCT
CTGGCACACCAGATTTTCCACCTGACCCGCCTGTACCCCGCCAGCGGCTTTGCCTTTCCTAGACTGCCTG
CCCCTCTGCACCTGGCCGACCGGCTCGTGAAAGAAGTGGGCAGGCTGGGCATCCGGCACCTGAAAGAGGT
GGACCGCGAGAAGCTGTTCTTCGTG
